>Addgene plasmid #102908 | PB-EEA-g1-PGK-Puro | depositor full sequence | sequence record 194747 | PB-EEA-g1-PGK-Puro sequence 5943 bps
TCGACTCTAGAGGATCTCGAGCTCAAGCTTCGAATTCCCCCTGTAAAACGACGGCCAGTGAGGGCCTATT
TCCCATGATTCCTTCATATTTGCATATACGATACAAGGCTGTTAGAGAGATAATTGGAATTAATTTGACT
GTAAACACAAAGATATTAGTACAAAATACGTGACGTAGAAAGTAATAATTTCTTGGGTAGTTTGCAGTTT
TAAAATTATGTTTTAAAATGGACTATCATATGCTTACCGTAACTTGAAAGTATTTCGATTTCTTGGCTTT
ATATATCTTGTGGAAAGGACGAAACACCGCCCAGCACTTTGGGGTTTTAGAGCTAGAAATAGCAAGTTAA
AATAAGGCTAGTCCGTTATCAACTTGAAAAAGTGGCACCGAGTCGGTGCTTTTTTTCATGGTCATAGCTG
TTTCCTCATGAGCGGCCGCAGGAACCCCTAGTGATGGAGTTGGCCACTCCCTCTCTGCGCGCTCGCTCGC
TCACTGAGGCCGGGCGACCAAAGGTCGCCCGACGCCCAATTCCGATCATATTCAATAACCCTTAATATAA
CTTCGTATAATGTATGCTATACGAAGTTATTAGGTCTGAAGAGGAGTTTACGTCCAGCCAAGCTTAGGAT
CTCGACCTCGAAATTCTACCGGGTAGGGGAGGCGCTTTTCCCAAGGCAGTCTGGAGCATGCGCTTTAGCA
GCCCCGCTGGCACTTGGCGCTACACAAGTGGCCTCTGGCCTCGCACACATTCCACATCCACCGGTAGGCG
CCAACCGGCTCCGTTCTTTGGTGGCCCCTTCGCGCCACCTTCTACTCCTCCCCTAGTCAGGAAGTTCCCC
CCCGCCCCGCAGCTCGCGTCGTGCAGGACGTGACAAATGGAAGTAGCACGTCTCACTAGTCTCGTGCAGA
TGGACAGCACCGCTGAGCAATGGAAGCGGGTAGGCCTTTGGGGCAGCGGCCAATAGCAGCTTTGCTCCTT
CGCTTTCTGGGCTCAGCAGCTGGGAAGGGTGGGTCCGGGGGCGGGCTCAGGGGCGGGCTCAGGGGCGGGG
CGGGCGCCCGAAGGTCCTCCGGAGGCCCGGCATTCTGCACGCTTCAAAAGCGCACGTCTGCCGCGCTGTT
CTCCTCTTCCTCATCTCCGGGCCTTTCGACCTGCATCCATCTAGATCTCGAGCAGCTGAAGCTTACCATG
ACCGAGTACAAGCCCACGGTGCGCCTCGCCACCCGCGACGACGTCCCCAGGGCCGTACGCACCCTCGCCG
CCGCGTTCGCCGACTACCCCGCCACGCGCCACACCGTCGATCCGGACCGCCACATCGAGCGGGTCACCGA
GCTGCAAGAACTCTTCCTCACGCGCGTCGGGCTCGACATCGGCAAGGTGTGGGTCGCGGACGACGGCGCC
GCGGTGGCGGTCTGGACCACGCCGGAGAGCGTCGAAGCGGGGGCGGTGTTCGCCGAGATCGGCCCGCGCA
TGGCCGAGTTGAGCGGTTCCCGGCTGGCCGCGCAGCAACAGATGGAAGGCCTCCTGGCGCCGCACCGGCC
CAAGGAGCCCGCGTGGTTCCTGGCCACCGTCGGCGTCTCGCCCGACCACCAGGGCAAGGGTCTGGGCAGC
GCCGTCGTGCTCCCCGGAGTGGAGGCGGCCGAGCGCGCCGGGGTGCCCGCCTTCCTGGAGACCTCCGCGC
CCCGCAACCTCCCCTTCTACGAGCGGCTCGGCTTCACCGTCACCGCCGACGTCGAGGTGCCCGAAGGACC
GCGCACCTGGTGCATGACCCGCAAGCCCGGTGCCTGACGCCCGCCCCACGACCCGCAGCGCCCGACCGAA
AGGAGCGCACGACCCCATGCATCGATGATCTAGAGCTCGCTGATCAGCCTCGACTGTGCCTTCTAGTTGC
CAGCCATCTGTTGTTTGCCCCTCCCCCGTGCCTTCCTTGACCCTGGAAGGTGCCACTCCCACTGTCCTTT
CCTAATAAAATGAGGAAATTGCATCGCATTGTCTGAGTAGGTGTCATTCTATTCTGGGGGGTGGGGTGGG
GCAGGACAGCAAGGGGGAGGATTGGGAAGACAATAGCAGGCATGCTGGGGATGCGGTGGGCTCTATGGCT
TCTGAGGCGGAAAGAACCTGCAGCCCAAGCTTGGCGTAATCATGGTCATAGCTGTTTCCTGTGTGAAATT
GTTATCCGCTCACAATTCCACACAACATACGAGCCGGAAGCATAAAGTGTAAAGCCTGGGGTGCCTAATG
AGTGAGCTAACTCACATTAATTGCGTTGCGCTCACTGCCCGCTTTCCAGTCGGGAAACCTGTCGTGCCAG
CGGATCCCATAGTGACTGGATATGTTGTGTTTTACAGTATTATGTAGTCTGTTTTTTATGCAAAATCTAA
TTTAATATATTGATATTTATATCATTTTACGTTTCTCGTTCAGCTTTTTTGTACAAACTTGTGCTAGCAT
TCTAGTTGATATCTATAACAAGAAAATATATATATAATAAGTTATCACGTAAGTAGAACATGAAATAACA
ATATAATTATCGTATGAGTTAAATCTTAAAAGTCACGTAAAAGATAATCATGCGTCATTTTGACTCACGC
GGTCGTTATAGTTCAAAATCAGTGACACTTACCGCATTGACAAGCACGCCTCACGGGAGCTCCAAGCGGC
GACTGAGATGTCCTAAATGCACAGCGACGGATTCGCGCTATTTAGAAAGAGAGAGCAATATTTCAAGAAT
GCATGCGTCAATTTTACGCAGACTATCTTTCTAGGGTTAATCTAGAATGGCGCGCCCCAATTCGCCCTAT
AGTGAGTCGTATTACGCGCGCTCACTGGCCGTCGTTTTACAACGTCGTGACTGGGAAAACCCTGGCGTTA
CCCAACTTAATCGCCTTGCAGCACATCCCCCTTTCGCCAGCTGGCGTAATAGCGAAGAGGCCCGCACCGA
TCGCCCTTCCCAACAGTTGCGCAGCCTGAATGGCGAATGGG
[124 nt withheld, positions 2982-3105]
C
[91 nt withheld, positions 3107-3197]
A
[49 nt withheld, positions 3199-3247]
CCTTTGACGTTGGAGTCCACGTTCTTT
[37 nt withheld, positions 3275-3311]
ACCCTATCTCGGTCTATTCTTTTGATTTATAAGGGATTTTGCCGATTTCGGCCTATTGGTTAAAAAATGA
GCTGATTTAACAAAAATTTAACGCGAATTTTAACAAAATATTAACGCTTACAATTTAGGTGGCACTTTTC
GGGGAAATGTGCGCGGAACCCCTATTTGTTTATTTTTCTAAATACATTCAAATATGTATCCGCTCATGAG
ACAATAACCCTGATAAATGCTTCAATAATATTGAAAAAGGAAGAGTATGAGTATTCAACATTTCCGTGTC
GCCCTTATTCCCTTTTTTGCGGCATTTTGCCTTCCTGTTTTTGCTCACCCAGAAACGCTGGTGAAAGTAA
AAGATGCTGAAGATCAGTTGGGTGCACGAGTGGGTTACATCGAACTGGATCTCAACAGCGGTAAGATCCT
TGAGAGTTTTCGCCCCGAAGAACGTTTTCCAATGATGAGCACTTTTAAAGTTCTGCTATGTGGCGCGGTA
TTATCCCGTATTGACGCCGGGCAAGAGCAACTCGGTCGCCGCATACACTATTCTCAGAATGACTTGGTTG
AGTACTCACCAGTCACAGAAAAGCATCTTACGGATGGCATGACAGTAAGAGAATTATGCAGTGCTGCCAT
AACCATGAGTGATAACACTGCGGCCAACTTACTTCTGACAACGATCGGAGGACCGAAGGAGCTAACCGCT
TTTTTGCACAACATGGGGGATCATGTAACTCGCCTTGATCGTTGGGAACCGGAGCTGAATGAAGCCATAC
CAAACGACGAGCGTGACACCACGATGCCTGTAGCAATGGCAACAACGTTGCGCAAACTATTAACTGGCGA
ACTACTTACTCTAGCTTCCCGGCAACAATTAATAGACTGGATGGAGGCGGATAAAGTTGCAGGACCACTT
CTGCGCTCGGCCCTTCCGGCTGGCTGGTTTATTGCTGATAAATCTGGAGCCGGTGAGCGTGGGTCTCGCG
GTATCATTGCAGCACTGGGGCCAGATGGTAAGCCCTCCCGTATCGTAGTTATCTACACGACGGGGAGTCA
GGCAACTATGGATGAACGAAATAGACAGATCGCTGAGATAGGTGCCTCACTGATTAAGCATTGGTAACTG
TCAGACCAAGTTTACTCATATATACTTTAGATTGATTTAAAACTTCATTTTTAATTTAAAAGGATCTAGG
TGAAGATCCTTTTTGATAATCTCATGACCAAAATCCCTTAACGTGAGTTTTCGTTCCACTGAGCGTCAGA
CCCCGTAGAAAAGATCAAAGGATCTTCTTGAGATCCTTTTTTTCTGCGCGTAATCTGCTGCTTGCAAACA
AAAAAACCACCGCTACCAGCGGTGGTTTGTTTGCCGGATCAAGAGCTACCAACTCTTTTTCCGAAGGTAA
CTGGCTTCAGCAGAGCGCAGATACCAAATACTGTCCTTCTAGTGTAGCCGTAGTTAGGCCACCACTTCAA
GAACTCTGTAGCACCGCCTACATACCTCGCTCTGCTAATCCTGTTACCAGTGGCTGCTGCCAGTGGCGAT
AAGTCGTGTCTTACCGGGTTGGACTCAAGACGATAGTTACCGGATAAGGCGCAGCGGTCGGGCTGAACGG
GGGGTTCGTGCACACAGCCCAGCTTGGAGCGAACGACCTACACCGAACTGAGATACCTACAGCGTGAGCT
ATGAGAAAGCGCCACGCTTCCCGAAGGGAGAAAGGCGGACAGGTATCCGGTAAGCGGCAGGGTCGGAACA
GGAGAGCGCACGAGGGAGCTTCCAGGGGGAAACGCCTGGTATCTTTATAGTCCTGTCGGGTTTCGCCACC
TCTGACTTGAGCGTCGATTTTTGTGATGCTCGTCAGGGGGGCGGAGCCTATGGAAAAACGCCAGCAACGC
GGCCTTTTTACGGTTCCTGGCCTTTTGCTGGCCTTTTGCTCACATGTTCTTTCCTGCGTTATCCCCTGAT
TCTGTGGATAACCGTATTACCGCCTTTGAGTGAGCTGATACCGCTCGCCGCAGCCGAACGACCGAGCGCA
GCGAGTCAGTGAGCGAGGAAGCGGAAGAGCGCCCAATACGCAAACCGCCTCTCCCCGCGCGTTGGCCGAT
TCATTAATGCAGCTGGCACGACAGGTTTCCCGACTGGAAAGCGGGCAGTGAGCGCAACGCAATTAATGTG
AGTTAGCTCACTCATTAGGCACCCCAGGCTTTACACTTTATGCTTCCGGCTCGTATGTTGTGTGGAATTG
TGAGCGGATAACAATTTCACACAGGAAACAGCTATGACCATGATTACGCCAAGCGCGCAATTAACCCTCA
CTAAAGGGAACAAAAGCTGGATTAATTAAGCGGCCGCATACGCGTATACTAGATTAACCCTAGAAAGATA
ATCATATTGTGACGTACGTTAAAGATAATCATGCGTAAAATTGACGCATGTGTTTTATCGGTCTGTATAT
CGAGGTTTATTTATTAATTTGAATAGATATTAAGTTTTATTATATTTACACTTACATACTAATAATAAAT
TCAACAAACAATTTATTTATGTTTATTTATTTATTAAAAAAAAACAAAAACTCAAAATTTCTTCTATAAA
GTAACAAAACTTTTAACTAGAGGATCTCGAGCTCAAGCTTCG
Features (pLannotate 1.2.2; 27 found; start..end, strand, type, name):
     13..37      +  misc_feature   MCS (fragment): multiple cloning site
     42..61      -  CDS            lacZα (fragment): LacZα fragment of β-galactosidase; lacZ fragment
     60..300     +  promoter       U6 promoter: RNA polymerase III promoter for human U6 snRNA
    324..399     +  misc_RNA       gRNA scaffold: guide RNA scaffold for the Streptococcus pyogenes CRISPR/Cas9 system
    440..527     +  repeat_region  AAV2 ITR (fragment): inverted terminal repeat of adeno-associated virus serotype 2 inverted
    557..590     -  protein_bind   loxP: Cre-mediated recombination occurs in the 8-bp core sequence (GCATACAT). Cre recombinase
    651..1148    +  promoter       PGK promoter: mouse phosphoglycerate kinase 1 promoter
   1188..1787    +  CDS            PuroR: puromycin N-acetyltransferase; pac from Streptomyces alboniger; confers resistance to puromycin
   1874..2098    +  polyA_signal   bGH poly(A) signal: bovine growth hormone polyadenylation signal
   2102..2118    +  promoter       SV40 promoter (fragment): SV40 enhancer and early promoter
   2169..2185    -  protein_bind   lac operator: The lac repressor binds to the lac operator to inhibit transcription in E. coli. This inhibition can be relieved by adding lactose or isopropyl-β-D-thiogalactopyranoside (IPTG). lac repressor encoded by lacI
   2193..2223    -  promoter       lac promoter: promoter for the E. coli lac operon
   2238..2259    -  protein_bind   CAP binding site: CAP binding activates transcription in the presence of cAMP. E. coli catabolite activator protein
   2272..2311    -  CDS            lacI (fragment): lac repressor; lacI; The lac repressor binds to the lac operator to inhibit transcription in E. coli. This inhibition can be relieved by adding lactose or isopropyl-β-D-thiogalactopyranoside (IPTG).
   2318..2442    -  protein_bind   attR1: mutant version of attR; recombination site for the Gateway® LR reaction LR Clonase™
   2796..2814    -  promoter       T7 promoter: promoter for bacteriophage T7 RNA polymerase
   2822..2977    +  CDS            lacZα (fragment): LacZα fragment of β-galactosidase; lacZ fragment
   2982..3410    +  rep_origin     f1 ori (sequence partly withheld): f1 bacteriophage origin of replication; arrow indicates direction of (+) strand synthesis
   3463..3567    +  promoter       AmpR promoter: bla
   3568..4428    +  CDS            AmpR: β-lactamase; bla; confers resistance to ampicillin, carbenicillin, and related antibiotics
   4599..5187    +  rep_origin     ori: high-copy-number ColE1/pMB1/pBR322/pUC origin of replication
   5370..5462    +  CDS            lacI (fragment): lac repressor; lacI; The lac repressor binds to the lac operator to inhibit transcription in E. coli. This inhibition can be relieved by adding lactose or isopropyl-β-D-thiogalactopyranoside (IPTG).
   5475..5496    +  protein_bind   CAP binding site: CAP binding activates transcription in the presence of cAMP. E. coli catabolite activator protein
   5511..5541    +  promoter       lac promoter: promoter for the E. coli lac operon
   5549..5565    +  protein_bind   lac operator: The lac repressor binds to the lac operator to inhibit transcription in E. coli. This inhibition can be relieved by adding lactose or isopropyl-β-D-thiogalactopyranoside (IPTG). lac repressor encoded by lacI
   5610..5628    +  promoter       T3 promoter: promoter for bacteriophage T3 RNA polymerase
   5924..5943    +  misc_feature   MCS (fragment): multiple cloning site
