>Addgene plasmid #102908 | PB-EEA-g1-PGK-Puro | addgene full sequence | sequence record 198395 | Addgene NGS Result
TAATGTGAGTTAGCTCACTCATTAGGCACCCCAGGCTTTACACTTTATGCTTCCGGCTCGTATGTTGTGT
GGAATTGTGAGCGGATAACAATTTCACACAGGAAACAGCTATGACCATGATTACGCCAAGCGCGCAATTA
ACCCTCACTAAAGGGAACAAAAGCTGGATTAATTAAGCGGCCGCATACGCGTATACTAGATTAACCCTAG
AAAGATAATCATATTGTGACGTACGTTAAAGATAATCATGCGTAAAATTGACGCATGTGTTTTATCGGTC
TGTATATCGAGGTTTATTTATTAATTTGAATAGATATTAAGTTTTATTATATTTACACTTACATACTAAT
AATAAATTCAACAAACAATTTATTTATGTTTATTTATTTATTAAAAAAAAACAAAAACTCAAAATTTCTT
CTATAAAGTAACAAAACTTTTAACTAGAGGATCTCGAGCTCAAGCTTCGAATTCGGATCCTCGAGCGTCT
CACCCTGTAAAACGACGGCCAGTGAGGGCCTATTTCCCATGATTCCTTCATATTTGCATATACGATACAA
GGCTGTTAGAGAGATAATTGGAATTAATTTGACTGTAAACACAAAGATATTAGTACAAAATACGTGACGT
AGAAAGTAATAATTTCTTGGGTAGTTTGCAGTTTTAAAATTATGTTTTAAAATGGACTATCATATGCTTA
CCGTAACTTGAAAGTATTTCGATTTCTTGGCTTTATATATCTTGTGGAAAGGACGAAACACCGCCCAGCA
CTTTGGGGTTTTAGAGCTAGAAATAGCAAGTTAAAATAAGGCTAGTCCGTTATCAACTTGAAAAAGTGGC
ACCGAGTCGGTGCTTTTTTTCATGGTCATAGCTGTTTCCTCATGTGAGACGAGATCTGTCGACGCGGCCG
CAGGAACCCCTAGTGATGGAGTTGGCCACTCCCTCTCTGCGCGCTCGCTCGCTCACTGAGGCCGGGCGAC
CAAAGGTCGCCCGACGCCCAATTCCGATCATATTCAATAACCCTTAATATAACTTCGTATAATGTATGCT
ATACGAAGTTATTAGGTCTGAAGAGGAGTTTACGTCCAGCCAAGCTTAGGATCTCGACCTCGAAATTCTA
CCGGGTAGGGGAGGCGCTTTTCCCAAGGCAGTCTGGAGCATGCGCTTTAGCAGCCCCGCTGGGCACTTGG
CGCTACACAAGTGGCCTCTGGCCTCGCACACATTCCACATCCACCGGTAGGCGCCAACCGGCTCCGTTCT
TTGGTGGCCCCTTCGCGCCACCTTCTACTCCTCCCCTAGTCAGGAAGTTCCCCCCCGCCCCGCAGCTCGC
GTCGTGCAGGACGTGACAAATGGAAGTAGCACGTCTCACTAGTCTCGTGCAGATGGACAGCACCGCTGAG
CAATGGAAGCGGGTAGGCCTTTGGGGCAGCGGCCAATAGCAGCTTTGCTCCTTCGCTTTCTGGGCTCAGA
GGCTGGGAAGGGGTGGGTCCGGGGGCGGGCTCAGGGGCGGGCTCAGGGGCGGGGCGGGCGCCCGAAGGTC
CTCCGGAGGCCCGGCATTCTGCACGCTTCAAAAGCGCACGTCTGCCGCGCTGTTCTCCTCTTCCTCATCT
CCGGGCCTTTCGACCTGCATCCATCTAGATCTCGAGCAGCTGAAGCTTACCATGACCGAGTACAAGCCCA
CGGTGCGCCTCGCCACCCGCGACGACGTCCCCAGGGCCGTACGCACCCTCGCCGCCGCGTTCGCCGACTA
CCCCGCCACGCGCCACACCGTCGATCCGGACCGCCACATCGAGCGGGTCACCGAGCTGCAAGAACTCTTC
CTCACGCGCGTCGGGCTCGACATCGGCAAGGTGTGGGTCGCGGACGACGGCGCCGCGGTGGCGGTCTGGA
CCACGCCGGAGAGCGTCGAAGCGGGGGCGGTGTTCGCCGAGATCGGCCCGCGCATGGCCGAGTTGAGCGG
TTCCCGGCTGGCCGCGCAGCAACAGATGGAAGGCCTCCTGGCGCCGCACCGGCCCAAGGAGCCCGCGTGG
TTCCTGGCCACCGTCGGCGTCTCGCCCGACCACCAGGGCAAGGGTCTGGGCAGCGCCGTCGTGCTCCCCG
GAGTGGAGGCGGCCGAGCGCGCCGGGGTGCCCGCCTTCCTGGAGACCTCCGCGCCCCACAACCTCCCCTT
CTACGAGCGGCTCGGCTTCACCGTCACCGCCGACGTCGAGGTGCCCGAAGGACCGCGCACCTGGTGCATG
ACCCGCAAGCCCGGTGCCTGACGCCCGCCCCACGACCCGCAGCGCCCGACCGAAAGGAGCGCACGACCCC
ATGCATCGATGATCTAGAGCTCGCTGATCAGCCTCGACTGTGCCTTCTAGTTGCCAGCCATCTGTTGTTT
GCCCCTCCCCCGTGCCTTCCTTGACCCTGGAAGGTGCCACTCCCACTGTCCTTTCCTAATAAAATGAGGA
AATTGCATCGCATTGTCTGAGTAGGTGTCATTCTATTCTGGGGGGTGGGGTGGGGCAGGACAGCAAGGGG
GAGGATTGGGAAGACAATAGCAGGCATGCTGGGGATGCGGTGGGCTCTATGGCTTCTGAGGCGGAAAGAA
CCTGCAGCCCAAGCTTGGCGTAATCATGGTCATAGCTGTTTCCTGTGTGAAATTGTTATCCGCTCACAAT
TCCACACAACATACGAGCCGGAAGCATAAAGTGTAAAGCCTGGGGTGCCTAATGAGTGAGCTAACTCACA
TTAATTGCGTTGCGCTCACTGCCCGCTTTCCAGTCGGGAAACCTGTCGTGCCAGCGGATCCCATAGTGAC
TGGATATGTTGTGTTTTACAGTATTATGTAGTCTGTTTTTTATGCAAAATCTAATTTAATATATTGATAT
TTATATCATTTTACGTTTCTCGTTCAGCTTTTTTGTACAAACTTGTGCTAGCATTCTAGTTGATATCTAT
AACAAGAAAATATATATATAATAAGTTATCACGTAAGTAGAACATGAAATAACAATATAATTATCGTATG
AGTTAAATCTTAAAAGTCACGTAAAAGATAATCATGCGTCATTTTGACTCACGCGGTCGTTATAGTTCAA
AATCAGTGACACTTACCGCATTGACAAGCACGCCTCACGGGAGCTCCAAGCGGCGACTGAGATGTCCTAA
ATGCACAGCGACGGATTCGCGCTATTTAGAAAGAGAGAGCAATATTTCAAGAATGCATGCGTCAATTTTA
CGCAGACTATCTTTCTAGGGTTAATCTAGAATGGCGCGCCCCAATTCGCCCTATAGTGAGTCGTATTACG
CGCGCTCACTGGCCGTCGTTTTACAACGTCGTGACTGGGAAAACCCTGGCGTTACCCAACTTAATCGCCT
TGCAGCACATCCCCCTTTCGCCAGCTGGCGTAATAGCGAAGAGGCCCGCACCGATCGCCCTTCCCAACAG
TTGCGCAGCCTGAATGGCGAATGGG
[124 nt withheld, positions 3456-3579]
C
[91 nt withheld, positions 3581-3671]
A
[49 nt withheld, positions 3673-3721]
CCTTTGACGTTGGAGTCCACGTTCTTT
[37 nt withheld, positions 3749-3785]
ACCCTATCTCGGTCTATTCTTTTGATTTATAAGGGATTTTGCCGATTTCGGCCTATTGGTTAAAAAATGA
GCTGATTTAACAAAAATTTAACGCGAATTTTAACAAAATATTAACGCTTACAATTTAGGTGGCACTTTTC
GGGGAAATGTGCGCGGAACCCCTATTTGTTTATTTTTCTAAATACATTCAAATATGTATCCGCTCATGAG
ACAATAACCCTGATAAATGCTTCAATAATATTGAAAAAGGAAGAGTATGAGTATTCAACATTTCCGTGTC
GCCCTTATTCCCTTTTTTGCGGCATTTTGCCTTCCTGTTTTTGCTCACCCAGAAACGCTGGTGAAAGTAA
AAGATGCTGAAGATCAGTTGGGTGCACGAGTGGGTTACATCGAACTGGATCTCAACAGCGGTAAGATCCT
TGAGAGTTTTCGCCCCGAAGAACGTTTTCCAATGATGAGCACTTTTAAAGTTCTGCTATGTGGCGCGGTA
TTATCCCGTATTGACGCCGGGCAAGAGCAACTCGGTCGCCGCATACACTATTCTCAGAATGACTTGGTTG
AGTACTCACCAGTCACAGAAAAGCATCTTACGGATGGCATGACAGTAAGAGAATTATGCAGTGCTGCCAT
AACCATGAGTGATAACACTGCGGCCAACTTACTTCTGACAACGATCGGAGGACCGAAGGAGCTAACCGCT
TTTTTGCACAACATGGGGGATCATGTAACTCGCCTTGATCGTTGGGAACCGGAGCTGAATGAAGCCATAC
CAAACGACGAGCGTGACACCACGATGCCTGTAGCAATGGCAACAACGTTGCGCAAACTATTAACTGGCGA
ACTACTTACTCTAGCTTCCCGGCAACAATTAATAGACTGGATGGAGGCGGATAAAGTTGCAGGACCACTT
CTGCGCTCGGCCCTTCCGGCTGGCTGGTTTATTGCTGATAAATCTGGAGCCGGTGAGCGTGGGTCTCGCG
GTATCATTGCAGCACTGGGGCCAGATGGTAAGCCCTCCCGTATCGTAGTTATCTACACGACGGGGAGTCA
GGCAACTATGGATGAACGAAATAGACAGATCGCTGAGATAGGTGCCTCACTGATTAAGCATTGGTAACTG
TCAGACCAAGTTTACTCATATATACTTTAGATTGATTTAAAACTTCATTTTTAATTTAAAAGGATCTAGG
TGAAGATCCTTTTTGATAATCTCATGACCAAAATCCCTTAACGTGAGTTTTCGTTCCACTGAGCGTCAGA
CCCCGTAGAAAAGATCAAAGGATCTTCTTGAGATCCTTTTTTTCTGCGCGTAATCTGCTGCTTGCAAACA
AAAAAACCACCGCTACCAGCGGTGGTTTGTTTGCCGGATCAAGAGCTACCAACTCTTTTTCCGAAGGTAA
CTGGCTTCAGCAGAGCGCAGATACCAAATACTGTTCTTCTAGTGTAGCCGTAGTTAGGCCACCACTTCAA
GAACTCTGTAGCACCGCCTACATACCTCGCTCTGCTAATCCTGTTACCAGTGGCTGCTGCCAGTGGCGAT
AAGTCGTGTCTTACCGGGTTGGACTCAAGACGATAGTTACCGGATAAGGCGCAGCGGTCGGGCTGAACGG
GGGGTTCGTGCACACAGCCCAGCTTGGAGCGAACGACCTACACCGAACTGAGATACCTACAGCGTGAGCT
ATGAGAAAGCGCCACGCTTCCCGAAGGGAGAAAGGCGGACAGGTATCCGGTAAGCGGCAGGGTCGGAACA
GGAGAGCGCACGAGGGAGCTTCCAGGGGGAAACGCCTGGTATCTTTATAGTCCTGTCGGGTTTCGCCACC
TCTGACTTGAGCGTCGATTTTTGTGATGCTCGTCAGGGGGGCGGAGCCTATGGAAAAACGCCAGCAACGC
GGCCTTTTTACGGTTCCTGGCCTTTTGCTGGCCTTTTGCTCACATGTTCTTTCCTGCGTTATCCCCTGAT
TCTGTGGATAACCGTATTACCGCCTTTGAGTGAGCTGATACCGCTCGCCGCAGCCGAACGACCGAGCGCA
GCGAGTCAGTGAGCGAGGAAGCGGAAGAGCGCCCAATACGCAAACCGCCTCTCCCCGCGCGTTGGCCGAT
TCATTAATGCAGCTGGCACGACAGGTTTCCCGACTGGAAAGCGGGCAGTGAGCGCAACGCAAT
Features (pLannotate 1.2.2; 26 found; start..end, strand, type, name):
      1..22      +  protein_bind   CAP binding site: CAP binding activates transcription in the presence of cAMP. E. coli catabolite activator protein
     37..67      +  promoter       lac promoter: promoter for the E. coli lac operon
     75..91      +  protein_bind   lac operator: The lac repressor binds to the lac operator to inhibit transcription in E. coli. This inhibition can be relieved by adding lactose or isopropyl-β-D-thiogalactopyranoside (IPTG). lac repressor encoded by lacI
    136..154     +  promoter       T3 promoter: promoter for bacteriophage T3 RNA polymerase
    450..474     +  misc_feature   MCS (fragment): multiple cloning site
    496..515     -  CDS            lacZα (fragment): LacZα fragment of β-galactosidase; lacZ fragment
    514..754     +  promoter       U6 promoter: RNA polymerase III promoter for human U6 snRNA
    778..853     +  misc_RNA       gRNA scaffold: guide RNA scaffold for the Streptococcus pyogenes CRISPR/Cas9 system
    912..999     +  repeat_region  AAV2 ITR (fragment): inverted terminal repeat of adeno-associated virus serotype 2 inverted
   1029..1062    -  protein_bind   loxP: Cre-mediated recombination occurs in the 8-bp core sequence (GCATACAT). Cre recombinase
   1123..1622    +  promoter       PGK promoter: mouse phosphoglycerate kinase 1 promoter
   1662..2261    +  CDS            PuroR (fragment): puromycin N-acetyltransferase; pac from Streptomyces; confers resistance to puromycin
   2348..2572    +  polyA_signal   bGH poly(A) signal: bovine growth hormone polyadenylation signal
   2576..2592    +  promoter       SV40 promoter (fragment): SV40 enhancer and early promoter
   2643..2659    -  protein_bind   lac operator: The lac repressor binds to the lac operator to inhibit transcription in E. coli. This inhibition can be relieved by adding lactose or isopropyl-β-D-thiogalactopyranoside (IPTG). lac repressor encoded by lacI
   2667..2697    -  promoter       lac promoter: promoter for the E. coli lac operon
   2712..2733    -  protein_bind   CAP binding site: CAP binding activates transcription in the presence of cAMP. E. coli catabolite activator protein
   2746..2785    -  CDS            lacI (fragment): lac repressor; lacI; The lac repressor binds to the lac operator to inhibit transcription in E. coli. This inhibition can be relieved by adding lactose or isopropyl-β-D-thiogalactopyranoside (IPTG).
   2792..2916    -  protein_bind   attR1: mutant version of attR; recombination site for the Gateway® LR reaction LR Clonase™
   3270..3288    -  promoter       T7 promoter: promoter for bacteriophage T7 RNA polymerase
   3296..3451    +  CDS            lacZα (fragment): LacZα fragment of β-galactosidase; lacZ fragment
   3456..3884    +  rep_origin     f1 ori (sequence partly withheld): f1 bacteriophage origin of replication; arrow indicates direction of (+) strand synthesis
   3937..4041    +  promoter       AmpR promoter: bla
   4042..4902    +  CDS            AmpR: β-lactamase; bla; confers resistance to ampicillin, carbenicillin, and related antibiotics
   5073..5661    +  rep_origin     ori: high-copy-number ColE1/pMB1/pBR322/pUC origin of replication
   5844..5936    +  CDS            lacI (fragment): lac repressor; lacI; The lac repressor binds to the lac operator to inhibit transcription in E. coli. This inhibition can be relieved by adding lactose or isopropyl-β-D-thiogalactopyranoside (IPTG).
