[The description below was written by a language model from this plasmid's Addgene catalogue record and pLannotate feature annotations shown in this document.]
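Description:
PB-EEA-g1-PGK-Puro is a piggyBac transposon plasmid for mammalian cells, built on the PB-GG-PGK-puro backbone, that stably delivers a single CRISPR guide RNA together with a drug selection cassette. It is maintained in E. coli as a high-copy plasmid through a ColE1/pUC-type origin and selected with ampicillin via the β-lactamase gene. An f1 origin, T3 and T7 promoters, and lac promoter/operator and lacZα fragments reflect a phagemid-style cloning vector ancestry.

The payload consists of two units in the same orientation. A human U6 RNA polymerase III promoter drives a short guide targeting the "EEA-motif", fused to the Streptococcus pyogenes Cas9 gRNA scaffold. Downstream, a mouse PGK promoter expresses puromycin N-acetyltransferase, terminated by a bovine growth hormone polyadenylation signal, so that cells carrying the integrated cassette can be selected with puromycin. A single loxP site lies between the guide unit and the PGK promoter. An attR1 Gateway site and short fragments annotated as AAV2 ITR and SV40 promoter are also detected, and these look like remnants of earlier cloning steps rather than functional parts. The piggyBac terminal repeats implied by the catalogue description are not called in either automated feature table. The plasmid encodes neither a transposase nor Cas9, so both must be supplied separately.

The two sequence records (depositor and sequencing-derived) differ by only a few bases in length and show the same feature order from different start points. The associated publication concerns human pluripotent reprogramming with CRISPR activators, which is consistent with using this guide alongside a dCas9-based activator.
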