Addgene plasmid #102908: PB-EEA-g1-PGK-Puro
Purpose: PiggyBac transposon system construct for U6 promoter-driven expression of a gRNA targeting EEA-motif. Includes PGK-puro selection cassette.
Depositing lab: Timo Otonkoski. Depositing organization: University of Helsinki. Publication: Human pluripotent reprogramming with CRISPR activators. Weltner J, Balboa D, Katayama S, Bespalov M, Krjutskov K, Jouhilahti EM, Trokovic R, Kere J, Otonkoski T. Nat Commun. 2018 Jul 6;9(1):2643. doi: 10.1038/s41467-018-05067-x. PubMed 29980666.
Backbone
  Vector backbone: PB-GG-PGK-puro
  Vector type: Mammalian Expression, CRISPR
  Selectable markers: Puromycin
Growth in bacteria
  Bacterial resistance: Ampicillin, 100 μg/mL
  Growth temperature: 37°C
  Growth strain: DH5alpha
  Copy number: High Copy
Gene/Insert
  Gene/Insert name: EEA-guide1-PGK-Puro
  gRNA/shRNA sequence: CCCAGCACTTTGGG
  Promoter: U6
  Cloning method: Restriction Enzyme; 5′ cloning site unknown (unknown if destroyed); 3′ cloning site unknown (unknown if destroyed)
  Sequencing primers: 5′ unknown
Terms and licenses: Academic/Nonprofit Terms; Industry Terms: Not Available to Industry
How to cite: PB-EEA-g1-PGK-Puro was a gift from Timo Otonkoski (Addgene plasmid # 102908 ; http://n2t.net/addgene:102908 ; RRID:Addgene_102908)
